Addgene plasmid #59547: Dead Streptavidin-SpyCatcher
Purpose: pET21-DCatch encodes Dead streptavidin (negligible biotin binding) bearing a C-terminal SpyCatcher, for generation of chimeric SpyAvidin tetramers
Depositing lab: Mark Howarth. Depositing organization: University of Oxford. Publication: SpyAvidin hubs enable precise and ultrastable orthogonal nanoassembly. Fairhead M, Veggiani G, Lever M, Yan J, Mesner D, Robinson CV, Dushek O, van der Merwe PA, Howarth M. J Am Chem Soc. 2014 Sep 3;136(35):12355-63. doi: 10.1021/ja505584f. Epub 2014 Aug 21. PubMed 25111182.
Backbone
  Vector backbone: pET21a
  Backbone manufacturer: Novagen
  Backbone size w/o insert (bp): 5400
  Total vector size (bp): 6111
  Vector type: Bacterial Expression
Growth in bacteria
  Bacterial resistance: Ampicillin, 100 μg/mL
  Growth temperature: 37°C
  Growth strain: DH5alpha
  Growth instructions: DH5alpha for propagation of the plasmid. Bl21[DE3] or similar required for protein expression
  Copy number: Unknown
Gene/Insert
  Gene/Insert name: Dead-dloop-Streptavidin-SpyCatcher (alt name: DCatch)
  Species: E.Coli
  Insert size (bp): 711
  Mutation: PolyAsp in L3/4 loop for ion-exchange
  Tag / fusion protein: N-terminally shortened SpyCatcher (C terminal on insert)
  Cloning method: Restriction Enzyme; 5′ cloning site NdeI (not destroyed); 3′ cloning site HindIII (not destroyed)
  Sequencing primers: 5′ TAATACGACTCACTATAGGG; 3′ CTAGTTATTGCTCAGCGGTG
Terms and licenses: Academic/Nonprofit Terms; Industry Terms: Not Available to Industry
How to cite: Dead Streptavidin-SpyCatcher was a gift from Mark Howarth (Addgene plasmid # 59547 ; http://n2t.net/addgene:59547 ; RRID:Addgene_59547)
