[The description below was written by a language model from this plasmid's Addgene catalogue record.]
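Description:
Dead Streptavidin-SpyCatcher (pET21-DCatch) is a bacterial expression plasmid built on the Novagen pET21a backbone, with a recorded total size of about 6.1 kb. It is selected with ampicillin and is maintained in a general cloning strain, while protein production requires a DE3 lysogen host such as BL21(DE3). This fits the pET design, in which the insert is transcribed by T7 RNA polymerase supplied by the host. The record gives no feature table, so the promoter, origin and other backbone elements are not individually listed. The copy number is recorded as unknown.

The 711 bp insert, cloned between NdeI and HindIII sites that both remain intact, encodes "DCatch". This is a Dead streptavidin subunit, a variant with negligible biotin binding, fused at its C-terminus to an N-terminally shortened SpyCatcher. SpyCatcher is a protein domain that spontaneously forms a covalent isopeptide bond with its peptide partner, SpyTag. The streptavidin portion also carries a poly-aspartate insertion in the L3/4 loop. This adds negative charge so that tetramers containing different numbers of this subunit can be separated by ion-exchange chromatography. The record lists the insert species as E. coli, which probably refers to the expression host rather than the biological origin of the components.

The stated purpose is to generate chimeric SpyAvidin tetramers. Combining this non-biotin-binding, SpyCatcher-bearing subunit with other streptavidin subunits gives tetramers of defined composition. These act as hubs with controlled numbers of biotin-binding and SpyTag-reactive sites, allowing precise, orthogonal and highly stable assembly of biotinylated and SpyTag-fused ligands.
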