>Addgene plasmid #59547 | Dead Streptavidin-SpyCatcher | depositor partial sequence | sequence record 92798 | T7F
NNNNNNNNNNNNNNNNNNNNNNNNTNNNATAATTTTGTTTAACTTTAAGAAGGAGATATACATATGGCTG
AAGCTGGTATCACCGGCACCTGGTACGCCCAGCTGGGAGACACCTTCATCGTTACCGCTGGTGCTGACGG
TGCTCTGACCGGTACCTACGAAGCCGCTGTTGGTGATGACGATGGTGACGATGACGGTGATGACGATGGA
GCTGAATCTAGATACGTTCTGACCGGTCGTTACGACTCCGCTCCGGCTACCGACGGTTCCGGAACCGCTC
TGGGTTGGACCGTTGCTTGGAAAAACAACTACCGTAACGCTCACTCCGCTACCACCTGGTCTGGCCAGTA
CGTTGGTGGTGCTGAAGCTCGTATCAACACCCAGTGGTTGTTGACCTCCGGCACCACCGAAGCTAACGCG
TGGAAATCCACCCTGGTTGGTCACGACACCTTCACCAAAGTTAAACCGTCCGCTGCTTCAGGATCAGGAT
CAGGAGATAGTGCTACCCATATTAAATTCTCAAAACGTGATGAGGACGGCAAAGAGTTAGCTGGTGCAAC
TATGGAGTTGCGTGATTCATCTGGTAAAACTATTAGTACATGGATTTCAGATGGACAAGTGAAAGATTTC
TACCTGTATCCAGGAAAATATACATTTGTCGAAACCGCAGCACCAGACGGTTATGAGGTAGCAACTGCTA
TTACCTTTACAGTTAATGAGCAAGGTCAGGNTACTGTAAATGGCAAAGCAACTAAAGGTGACGCTCATAT
TTTAAAAGCTTGCGGNCGCACTCGAGCACCACCACCACCACCACTGAGATCCGGCTGCTAACAAAGCCCG
AAAGGAAGCTGAGTTGGCTGCTGCCANCGCTGAGCAATAACTAGCATAACCCCTTGGGGCCTCTAAACGG
GTCTTGAGGGGTTTTTGCTGAAAGGAGGAACTATATCCNGATTGCNAANGGGACGCGCCCTGTANCGGCG
CATTTAGCGCGNGGGNGNGTGGTTACGCGCAGCGNGACCGCTACACTTGCCAGCGNCCTANCGCCNGCTC
NTTTNGCTTTNCTTCCCTTCCTTTTNNNNNNNNNNTCGNCNGGNTTTNCCCGTCAANNNNNAANNNGGGN
NNNCCTTTNNGGNNCCGANTNNNNNCTTTNCNGNNCCTNNANCNNNNAACTNNNNNGGNGNNNNNNNNNN
NNNNGGNCNTNNNNCNNANNANNGNTNNNCNTNNNNCNNNGNNNNCNCNNNNNTTANNNTGGNGNNN
