>Addgene plasmid #59547 | Dead Streptavidin-SpyCatcher | addgene partial sequence | sequence record 96868 | T7 5'-TAATACGACTCACTATAGGG-3'
AATTTTGTTTAACTTTAAGAAGGAGATATACATATGGCTGAAGCTGGTATCACCGGCACCTGGTACGCCC
AGCTGGGAGACACCTTCATCGTTACCGCTGGTGCTGACGGTGCTCTGACCGGTACCTACGAAGCCGCTGT
TGGTGATGACGATGGTGACGATGACGGTGATGACGATGGAGCTGAATCTAGATACGTTCTGACCGGTCGT
TACGACTCCGCTCCGGCTACCGACGGTTCCGGAACCGCTCTGGGTTGGACCGTTGCTTGGAAAAACAACT
ACCGTAACGCTCACTCCGCTACCACCTGGTCTGGCCAGTACGTTGGTGGTGCTGAAGCTCGTATCAACAC
CCAGTGGTTGTTGACCTCCGGCACCACCGAAGCTAACGCGTGGAAATCCACCCTGGTTGGTCACGACACC
TTCACCAAAGTTAAACCGTCCGCTGCTTCAGGATCAGGATCAGGAGATAGTGCTACCCATATTAAATTCT
CAAAACGTGATGAGGACGGCAAAGAGTTAGCTGGTGCAACTATGGAGTTGCGTGATTCATCTGGTAAAAC
TATTAGTACATGGATTTCAGATGGACAAGTGAAAGATTTCTACCTGTATCCAGGG
