>Addgene plasmid #59547 | Dead Streptavidin-SpyCatcher | addgene partial sequence | sequence record 97669 | T7term 5'-GCTAGTTATTGCTCAGCGG-3'
CTCTTCGGGCTTTGTTAGCAGCCGGATCTCAGTGGTGGTGGTGGTGGTGCTCGAGTGCGGCCGCAAGCTT
TTAAATATGAGCGTCACCTTTAGTTGCTTTGCCATTTACAGTAACCTGACCTTGCTCATTAACTGTAAAG
GTAATAGCAGTTGCTACCTCATAACCGTCTGGTGCTGCGGTTTCGACAAATGTATATTTTCCTGGATACA
GGTAGAAATCTTTCACTTGTCCATCTGAAATCCATGTACTAATAGTTTTACCAGATGAATCACGCAACTC
CATAGTTGCACCAGCTAACTCTTTGCCGTCCTCATCACGTTTTGAGAATTTAATATGGGTAGCACTATCT
CCTGATCCTGATCCTGAAGCAGCGGACGGTTTAACTTTGGTGAAGGTGTCGTGACCAACCAGGGTGGATT
TCCACGCGTTAGCTTCGGTGGTGCCGGAGGTCAACAACCACTGGGTGTTGATACGAGCTTCAGCACCACC
AACGTACTGGCCAGACCAGGTGGTAGCGGAGTGAGCGTTACGGTAGTTGTTTTTCCAAGCAACGGTCCAA
CCCAGAGCGGTTCCGGAACCGTCGGTAGCCGGAGCGGAGTCGTAACGACCGGTCAGAACGTATCTAGATT
CAGCTCCATCGTCATCACCGTCATCGTCACCATCGTCATCACCAACAGCGGCTTCGTAGGTACCGGTCAG
AGCACCGTCAGCACCAGCGGTAACGATGAAGGTGTCTCCCAGCTGGGCGTACCAGGTGCCGGTGATACCA
GCTTCAGCCATATGTATATCTCCTTCTTAAAGTTAAACAAAATTATTTCTAGAGGGGAATTGTTATCCGC
TCACAATTCCCCTATAGTGAGTCGTATTAATTTCGCGGGATCGAGATCTCGATCCTCTACGCCGGACGCA
TCGTGGCCGGCATCACCGGCGCCAC
