>Addgene plasmid #59547 | Dead Streptavidin-SpyCatcher | depositor partial sequence | sequence record 97670 | T7R
NNNNNNNNNNNNNNNNTCTCTTCGGGCTTTGTTAGCAGCCGGATCTCAGTGGTGGTGGTGGTGGTGCTCG
AGTGCGGCCGCAAGCTTTTAAATATGAGCGTCACCTTTAGTTGCTTTGCCATTTACAGTAACCTGACCTT
GCTCATTAACTGTAAAGGTAATAGCAGTTGCTACCTCATAACCGTCTGGTGCTGCGGTTTCGACAAATGT
ATATTTTCCTGGATACAGGTAGAAATCTTTCACTTGTCCATCTGAAATCCATGTACTAATAGTTTTACCA
GATGAATCACGCAACTCCATAGTTGCACCAGCTAACTCTTTGCCGTCCTCATCACGTTTTGAGAATTTAA
TATGGGTAGCACTATCTCCTGATCCTGATCCTGAAGCAGCGGACGGTTTAACTTTGGTGAAGGTGTCGTG
ACCAACCAGGGTGGATTTCCACGCGTTAGCTTCGGTGGTGCCGGAGGTCAACAACCACTGGGTGTTGATA
CGAGCTTCAGCACCACCAACGTACTGGCCAGACCAGGTGGTAGCGGAGTGAGCGTTACGGTAGTTGTTTT
TCCAAGCAACGGTCCAACCCAGAGCGGTTCCGGAACCGTCGGTAGCCGGAGCGGAGTCGTAACGACCGGT
CAGAACGTATCTAGATTCAGCTCCATCGTCATCACCGTCATCGTCACCATCGTCATCACCAACAGCGGCT
TCGTAGGTACCGGTCAGAGCACCGTCAGCACCAGCGGTAACGATGAAGGTGTCTCCCAGCTGGGCGTACC
AGGTGCCGGTGATACCAGCTTCAGCCATATGTATATCTCCTTCTTAAAGTTAAACAAAATTATTTCTAGA
GGGGAATTGTTATCCGCTCACAATTCCCCTATAGTGAGTCGTATTAATTTCGCGGGATCGAGATCTCGAT
CCTCTACGCCGGACGCATCGTGGCCGGCATCACCGGCGCCACANGNGCGGTTGCTGGCGCCNATATCGCC
GACNTCACCGATGGGGANATCGGGCTCGCCACTTCNNGCTNNTGANCNNTNGTTCGGCGTGGGTANNGGN
GGGCAGGNCCNNNNNNCGGGGGNNNTGTTNGGCGCCATCNNCTTGNATGCNCNNTTNNTGNNNCGGCGGT
GNTCAACNGNCNTCAACCNNANTNNCTGNNCTGNNNNNTAATGCAGNNNNGCATAAGGNAAGANNNNNNA
NNNNNNCNGANNNCNNNCNNNANTGGNNCAAAAANNTTNNNNNNNNNNNNNNNNNNTTNNTNCCNNNNNN
NNNNNNNNNNNGGGNGGNNNNNNNNNAAANNNNNNNNNNNTNNNANNNNNNNNNNNNNNANNNNNNNNNC
NNGNNNNNNNNNN
